>Addgene plasmid #158606 | pcDNA3.1-mas-GRK2RH-Nluc L118A | addgene full sequence | sequence record 336171 | Addgene NGS Result
GACATTGATTATTGACTAGTTATTAATAGTAATCAATTACGGGGTCATTAGTTCATAGCCCATATATGGA
GTTCCGCGTTACATAACTTACGGTAAATGGCCCGCCTGGCTGACCGCCCAACGACCCCCGCCCATTGACG
TCAATAATGACGTATGTTCCCATAGTAACGCCAATAGGGACTTTCCATTGACGTCAATGGGTGGAGTATT
TACGGTAAACTGCCCACTTGGCAGTACATCAAGTGTATCATATGCCAAGTACGCCCCCTATTGACGTCAA
TGACGGTAAATGGCCCGCCTGGCATTATGCCCAGTACATGACCTTATGGGACTTTCCTACTTGGCAGTAC
ATCTACGTATTAGTCATCGCTATTACCATGGTGATGCGGTTTTGGCAGTACATCAATGGGCGTGGATAGC
GGTTTGACTCACGGGGATTTCCAAGTCTCCACCCCATTGACGTCAATGGGAGTTTGTTTTGGCACCAAAA
TCAACGGGACTTTCCAAAATGTCGTAACAACTCCGCCCCATTGACGCAAATGGGCGGTAGGCGTGTACGG
TGGGAGGTCTATATAAGCAGAGCTCTCTGGCTAACTAGAGAACCCACTGCTTACTGGCTTATCGAAATTA
ATACGACTCACTATAGGGAGACCCAAGCTGGCTAGCACCATGGGGAGTAGCAAGAGCAAGACGTCGAATT
CCGGAATCAAGCTTAAGTACCTGGAGGACCGGGGCGAGGTGACTTTTGAGAAGATCTTCTCCCAGAAGCT
GGGGTACCTGCTTTTCCGAGACTTCTGCCTGAAGCACCTGGAGGAGGCCAAGCCCTTGGTAGAGTTCTAC
GAGGAGATCAAGAAATACGAGAAGCTGGAGACAGAGGAGGAGCGCCTGGTCTGCAGCCGAGAGATCTTCG
ACACGTACATCATGAAGGAGCTGGCGGCCTGCTCACATCCTTTCTCGAAGAGCGCCATTGAGCACGTCCA
GGGCCATCTGGTGAAGAAGCAGGTGCCTCCGGATCTCTTCCAGCCATATATTGAAGAAATTTGCCAGAAC
CTCCGAGGAGACGTGTTCCAGAAATTCATCGAGAGCGATAAATTCACACGGTTTTGCCAGTGGAAGGGAT
CCATGGTCTTCACACTCGAAGATTTCGTTGGGGACTGGCGACAGACAGCCGGCTACAACCTGGACCAAGT
CCTTGAACAGGGAGGTGTGTCCAGTTTGTTTCAGAATCTCGGGGTGTCCGTAACTCCGATCCAAAGGATT
GTCCTGAGCGGTGAAAATGGGCTGAAGATCGACATCCATGTCATCATCCCGTATGAAGGTCTGAGCGGCG
ACCAAATGGGCCAGATCGAAAAAATTTTTAAGGTGGTGTACCCTGTGGATGATCATCACTTTAAGGTGAT
CCTGCACTATGGCACACTGGTAATCGACGGGGTTACGCCGAACATGATCGACTATTTCGGACGGCCGTAT
GAAGGCATCGCCGTGTTCGACGGCAAAAAGATCACTGTAACAGGGACCCTGTGGAACGGCAACAAAATTA
TCGACGAGCGCCTGATCAACCCCGACGGCTCCCTGCTGTTCCGAGTAACCATCAACGGAGTGACCGGCTG
GCGGCTGTGCGAACGCATTCTGGCGTAACTCGAGTCTAGAGGGCCCGTTTAAACCCGCTGATCAGCCTCG
ACTGTGCCTTCTAGTTGCCAGCCATCTGTTGTTTGCCCCTCCCCCGTGCCTTCCTTGACCCTGGAAGGTG
CCACTCCCACTGTCCTTTCCTAATAAAATGAGGAAATTGCATCGCATTGTCTGAGTAGGTGTCATTCTAT
TCTGGGGGGTGGGGTGGGGCAGGACAGCAAGGGGGAGGATTGGGAAGACAATAGCAGGCATGCTGGGGAT
GCGGTGGGCTCTATGGCTTCTGAGGCGGAAAGAACCAGCTGGGGCTCTAGGGGGTATCCCC
[124 nt withheld, positions 1952-2075]
C
[91 nt withheld, positions 2077-2167]
A
[49 nt withheld, positions 2169-2217]
CCTTTGACGTTGGAGTCCACGTTCTTT
[37 nt withheld, positions 2245-2281]
ACCCTATCTCGGTCTATTCTTTTGATTTATAAGGGATTTTGCCGATTTCGGCCTATTGGTTAAAAAATGA
GCTGATTTAACAAAAATTTAACGCGAATTAATTCTGTGGAATGTGTGTCAGTTAGGGTGTGGAAAGTCCC
CAGGCTCCCCAGCAGGCAGAAGTATGCAAAGCATGCATCTCAATTAGTCAGCAACCAGGTGTGGAAAGTC
CCCAGGCTCCCCAGCAGGCAGAAGTATGCAAAGCATGCATCTCAATTAGTCAGCAACCATAGTCCCGCCC
CTAACTCCGCCCATCCCGCCCCTAACTCCGCCCAGTTCCGCCCATTCTCCGCCCCATGGCTGACTAATTT
TTTTTATTTATGCAGAGGCCGAGGCCGCCTCTGCCTCTGAGCTATTCCAGAAGTAGTGAGGAGGCTTTTT
TGGAGGCCTAGGCTTTTGCAAAAAGCTCCCGGGAGCTTGTATATCCATTTTCGGATCTGATCAAGAGACA
GGATGAGGATCGTTTCGCATGATTGAACAAGATGGATTGCACGCAGGTTCTCCGGCCGCTTGGGTGGAGA
GGCTATTCGGCTATGACTGGGCACAACAGACAATCGGCTGCTCTGATGCCGCCGTGTTCCGGCTGTCAGC
GCAGGGGCGCCCGGTTCTTTTTGTCAAGACCGACCTGTCCGGTGCCCTGAATGAACTGCAGGACGAGGCA
GCGCGGCTATCGTGGCTGGCCACGACGGGCGTTCCTTGCGCAGCTGTGCTCGACGTTGTCACTGAAGCGG
GAAGGGACTGGCTGCTATTGGGCGAAGTGCCGGGGCAGGATCTCCTGTCATCTCACCTTGCTCCTGCCGA
GAAAGTATCCATCATGGCTGATGCAATGCGGCGGCTGCATACGCTTGATCCGGCTACCTGCCCATTCGAC
CACCAAGCGAAACATCGCATCGAGCGAGCACGTACTCGGATGGAAGCCGGTCTTGTCGATCAGGATGATC
TGGACGAAGAGCATCAGGGGCTCGCGCCAGCCGAACTGTTCGCCAGGCTCAAGGCGCGCATGCCCGACGG
CGAGGATCTCGTCGTGACCCATGGCGATGCCTGCTTGCCGAATATCATGGTGGAAAATGGCCGCTTTTCT
GGATTCATCGACTGTGGCCGGCTGGGTGTGGCGGACCGCTATCAGGACATAGCGTTGGCTACCCGTGATA
TTGCTGAAGAGCTTGGCGGCGAATGGGCTGACCGCTTCCTCGTGCTTTACGGTATCGCCGCTCCCGATTC
GCAGCGCATCGCCTTCTATCGCCTTCTTGACGAGTTCTTCTGAGCGGGACTCTGGGGTTCGAAATGACCG
ACCAAGCGACGCCCAACCTGCCATCACGAGATTTCGATTCCACCGCCGCCTTCTATGAAAGGTTGGGCTT
CGGAATCGTTTTCCGGGACGCCGGCTGGATGATCCTCCAGCGCGGGGATCTCATGCTGGAGTTCTTCGCC
CACCCCAACTTGTTTATTGCAGCTTATAATGGTTACAAATAAAGCAATAGCATCACAAATTTCACAAATA
AAGCATTTTTTTCACTGCATTCTAGTTGTGGTTTGTCCAAACTCATCAATGTATCTTATCATGTCTGTAT
ACCGTCGACCTCTAGCTAGAGCTTGGCGTAATCATGGTCATAGCTGTTTCCTGTGTGAAATTGTTATCCG
CTCACAATTCCACACAACATACGAGCCGGAAGCATAAAGTGTAAAGCCTGGGGTGCCTAATGAGTGAGCT
AACTCACATTAATTGCGTTGCGCTCACTGCCCGCTTTCCAGTCGGGAAACCTGTCGTGCCAGCTGCATTA
ATGAATCGGCCAACGCGCGGGGAGAGGCGGTTTGCGTATTGGGCGCTCTTCCGCTTCCTCGCTCACTGAC
TCGCTGCGCTCGGTCGTTCGGCTGCGGCGAGCGGTATCAGCTCACTCAAAGGCGGTAATACGGTTATCCA
CAGAATCAGGGGATAACGCAGGAAAGAACATGTGAGCAAAAGGCCAGCAAAAGGCCAGGAACCGTAAAAA
GGCCGCGTTGCTGGCGTTTTTCCATAGGCTCCGCCCCCCTGACGAGCATCACAAAAATCGACGCTCAAGT
CAGAGGTGGCGAAACCCGACAGGACTATAAAGATACCAGGCGTTTCCCCCTGGAAGCTCCCTCGTGCGCT
CTCCTGTTCCGACCCTGCCGCTTACCGGATACCTGTCCGCCTTTCTCCCTTCGGGAAGCGTGGCGCTTTC
TCATAGCTCACGCTGTAGGTATCTCAGTTCGGTGTAGGTCGTTCGCTCCAAGCTGGGCTGTGTGCACGAA
CCCCCCGTTCAGCCCGACCGCTGCGCCTTATCCGGTAACTATCGTCTTGAGTCCAACCCGGTAAGACACG
ACTTATCGCCACTGGCAGCAGCCACTGGTAACAGGATTAGCAGAGCGAGGTATGTAGGCGGTGCTACAGA
GTTCTTGAAGTGGTGGCCTAACTACGGCTACACTAGAAGAACAGTATTTGGTATCTGCGCTCTGCTGAAG
CCAGTTACCTTCGGAAAAAGAGTTGGTAGCTCTTGATCCGGCAAACAAACCACCGCTGGTAGCGGTGGTT
TTTTTGTTTGCAAGCAGCAGATTACGCGCAGAAAAAAAGGATCTCAAGAAGATCCTTTGATCTTTTCTAC
GGGGTCTGACGCTCAGTGGAACGAAAACTCACGTTAAGGGATTTTGGTCATGAGATTATCAAAAAGGATC
TTCACCTAGATCCTTTTAAATTAAAAATGAAGTTTTAAATCAATCTAAAGTATATATGAGTAAACTTGGT
CTGACAGTTACCAATGCTTAATCAGTGAGGCACCTATCTCAGCGATCTGTCTATTTCGTTCATCCATAGT
TGCCTGACTCCCCGTCGTGTAGATAACTACGATACGGGAGGGCTTACCATCTGGCCCCAGTGCTGCAATG
ATACCGCGAGACCCACGCTCACCGGCTCCAGATTTATCAGCAATAAACCAGCCAGCCGGAAGGGCCGAGC
GCAGAAGTGGTCCTGCAACTTTATCCGCCTCCATCCAGTCTATTAATTGTTGCCGGGAAGCTAGAGTAAG
TAGTTCGCCAGTTAATAGTTTGCGCAACGTTGTTGCCATTGCTACAGGCATCGTGGTGTCACGCTCGTCG
TTTGGTATGGCTTCATTCAGCTCCGGTTCCCAACGATCAAGGCGAGTTACATGATCCCCCATGTTGTGCA
AAAAAGCGGTTAGCTCCTTCGGTCCTCCGATCGTTGTCAGAAGTAAGTTGGCCGCAGTGTTATCACTCAT
GGTTATGGCAGCACTGCATAATTCTCTTACTGTCATGCCATCCGTAAGATGCTTTTCTGTGACTGGTGAG
TACTCAACCAAGTCATTCTGAGAATAGTGTATGCGGCGACCGAGTTGCTCTTGCCCGGCGTCAATACGGG
ATAATACCGCGCCACATAGCAGAACTTTAAAAGTGCTCATCATTGGAAAACGTTCTTCGGGGCGAAAACT
CTCAAGGATCTTACCGCTGTTGAGATCCAGTTCGATGTAACCCACTCGTGCACCCAACTGATCTTCAGCA
TCTTTTACTTTCACCAGCGTTTCTGGGTGAGCAAAAACAGGAAGGCAAAATGCCGCAAAAAAGGGAATAA
GGGCGACACGGAAATGTTGAATACTCATACTCTTCCTTTTTCAATATTATTGAAGCATTTATCAGGGTTA
TTGTCTCATGAGCGGATACATATTTGAATGTATTTAGAAAAATAAACAAATAGGGGTTCCGCGCACATTT
CCCCGAAAAGTGCCACCTGACGTCGACGGATCGGGAGATCTCCCGATCCCCTATGGTGCACTCTCAGTAC
AATCTGCTCTGATGCCGCATAGTTAAGCCAGTATCTGCTCCCTGCTTGTGTGTTGGAGGTCGCTGAGTAG
TGCGCGAGCAAAATTTAAGCTACAACAAGGCAAGGCTTGACCGACAATTGCATGAAGAATCTGCTTAGGG
TTAGGCGTTTTGCGCTGCTTCGCGATGTACGGGCCAGATATACGCGTT
Features (pLannotate 1.2.2; 22 found; start..end, strand, type, name):
      1..380     +  enhancer       CMV enhancer: human cytomegalovirus immediate early enhancer
    381..584     +  promoter       CMV promoter: human cytomegalovirus (CMV) immediate early promoter
    580..613     +  LTR            5' LTR (truncated) (fragment): truncated 5' long terminal repeat (LTR) from HIV-1
    629..647     +  promoter       T7 promoter: promoter for bacteriophage T7 RNA polymerase
    670..690     +  CDS            myr: N-myristoylation signal from Src kinase (Pellman et al., 1985; Kaplan et al., 1988)
    715..1146    +  CDS            GRK2 (fragment): ARBK1_BOVIN - Also known as ADRBK1. Experimental evidence at protein level: Swiss-Prot protein existence level 1. Specifically phosphorylates the agonist-occupied form of the beta-adrenergic and closely related receptors, probably inducing a desensitization of them (By similarity). Key regulator of LPAR1 signaling (By similarity). Competes with RALA for binding to LPAR1 thus affecting the signaling properties of the receptor (By similarity). Desensitizes LPAR1 and LPAR2 in a phosphorylation-independent manner (By similarity). Positively regulates ciliary smoothened (SMO)- dependent Hedgehog (H
   1123..1638    +  CDS            Nluc: NanoLuc® luciferase human codon-optimized
   1682..1906    +  polyA_signal   bGH poly(A) signal: bovine growth hormone polyadenylation signal
   1910..1931    +  promoter       SV40 promoter (fragment): SV40 enhancer and early promoter
   1952..2380    +  rep_origin     f1 ori (sequence partly withheld): f1 bacteriophage origin of replication; arrow indicates direction of (+) strand synthesis
   2394..2723    +  promoter       SV40 promoter: SV40 enhancer and early promoter
   2790..3581    +  CDS            neo: KKA2_KLEPN - Also known as kan, nptII. Experimental evidence at protein level: Swiss-Prot protein existence level 1. Resistance to kanamycin, neomycin, paromomycin, ribostamycin, butirosin and gentamicin B. From Klebsiella pneumoniae.
   3605..3763    +  CDS            ble (fragment): BLE_KLEPN - Experimental evidence at protein level: Swiss-Prot protein existence level 1. Binding protein with a strong affinity to the bleomycin family of antibiotics. Binds to CL990; an antimitotic-antibiotic compound. From Klebsiella pneumoniae.
   3758..3879    +  polyA_signal   SV40 poly(A) signal: SV40 polyadenylation signal
   3952..3968    -  protein_bind   lac operator: The lac repressor binds to the lac operator to inhibit transcription in E. coli. This inhibition can be relieved by adding lactose or isopropyl-β-D-thiogalactopyranoside (IPTG). lac repressor encoded by lacI
   3976..4006    -  promoter       lac promoter: promoter for the E. coli lac operon
   4021..4042    -  protein_bind   CAP binding site: CAP binding activates transcription in the presence of cAMP. E. coli catabolite activator protein
   4055..4147    -  CDS            lacI (fragment): lac repressor; lacI; The lac repressor binds to the lac operator to inhibit transcription in E. coli. This inhibition can be relieved by adding lactose or isopropyl-β-D-thiogalactopyranoside (IPTG).
   4330..4918    -  rep_origin     ori: high-copy-number ColE1/pMB1/pBR322/pUC origin of replication
   5089..5949    -  CDS            AmpR: β-lactamase; bla; confers resistance to ampicillin, carbenicillin, and related antibiotics
   5950..6054    -  promoter       AmpR promoter: bla
   6113..6165    -  misc_feature   bom (fragment): basis of mobility region from pBR322
