[The description below was written by a language model from this plasmid's Addgene catalogue record and pLannotate feature annotations shown in this document.]
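Description:
pcDNA3.1-mas-GRK2RH-Nluc L118A is a mammalian expression plasmid built on the pcDNA3.1(+) backbone, with a sequenced length of about 6.3 kb. It is maintained in E. coli as a high-copy plasmid through a ColE1/pUC-type origin and selected with ampicillin via the β-lactamase gene. An f1 origin is also present. For mammalian cells, an SV40 early promoter drives a neomycin phosphotransferase cassette ending in an SV40 polyadenylation signal, allowing G418 selection of stable transfectants. Several short annotations in the feature table (a truncated HIV-1 LTR fragment, ble, lacI and bom fragments) are most likely minor sequence matches within the standard backbone rather than functional parts.

The payload is a 969 bp synthetic open reading frame transcribed from the CMV immediate early enhancer/promoter and terminated by the bovine growth hormone polyadenylation signal. A T7 promoter sits just upstream of the insert. The encoded fusion begins with a short myristic acid attachment peptide (mas), annotated as a Src-type N-myristoylation signal, which would be expected to anchor the protein to membranes. A flexible linker joins this to the RH (RGS homology) domain of GRK2, which matches the bovine protein in the annotation and carries an L118A substitution. A second linker connects it to the human codon-optimized NanoLuc luciferase.

The associated publication describes a biosensor design for reporting trimeric G-protein activity in live cells, so this membrane-tethered, luciferase-tagged module probably serves as a luminescent component of that system. The record does not state the effect of L118A. It may be a variant or control for the wild-type RH domain construct.
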