Addgene plasmid #158606: pcDNA3.1-mas-GRK2RH-Nluc L118A
Purpose: Plasmid expressing GRK2(RH)-Nluc L118A in mammalian cells
Depositing lab: Mikel Garcia-Marcos. Depositing organization: Boston University Medical Campus. Publication: Revealing the Activity of Trimeric G-proteins in Live Cells with a Versatile Biosensor Design. Maziarz M, Park JC, Leyme A, Marivin A, Garcia-Lopez A, Patel PP, Garcia-Marcos M. Cell. 2020 Jun 27. pii: S0092-8674(20)30752-2. doi: 10.1016/j.cell.2020.06.020. PubMed 32634377.
Backbone
  Vector backbone: pcDNA3.1(+)
  Backbone size w/o insert (bp): 5428
  Vector type: Mammalian Expression
  Selectable markers: Neomycin (select with G418)
Growth in bacteria
  Bacterial resistance: Ampicillin, 100 μg/mL
  Growth temperature: 37°C
  Growth strain: DH5alpha
  Copy number: High Copy
Gene/Insert
  Gene/Insert name: myristic acid attachment peptide (mas; MGSSKSKTSNS) - linker (GIKLGG) - GRK2 RH domain L118A - linker (GGTGGS) - Nluc (alt name: mas-GRK2(RH)-Nluc L118A)
  Species: Synthetic
  Insert size (bp): 969
  Promoter: CMV
  Cloning method: Unknown
  Sequencing primers: 5′ CMV-F; 3′ BGH Reverse
Terms and licenses: Academic/Nonprofit Terms; Industry Terms: Not Available to Industry
How to cite: pcDNA3.1-mas-GRK2RH-Nluc L118A was a gift from Mikel Garcia-Marcos (Addgene plasmid # 158606 ; http://n2t.net/addgene:158606 ; RRID:Addgene_158606)
