>Addgene plasmid #158606 | pcDNA3.1-mas-GRK2RH-Nluc L118A | depositor partial sequence | sequence record 323520 | mas-GRK2(RH)-Nluc L118A
ATGGGGAGTAGCAAGAGCAAGACGTCGAATTCCGGAATCAAGCTTAAGTACCTGGAGGACCGGGGCGAGG
TGACTTTTGAGAAGATCTTCTCCCAGAAGCTGGGGTACCTGCTTTTCCGAGACTTCTGCCTGAAGCACCT
GGAGGAGGCCAAGCCCTTGGTAGAGTTCTACGAGGAGATCAAGAAATACGAGAAGCTGGAGACAGAGGAG
GAGCGCCTGGTCTGCAGCCGAGAGATCTTCGACACGTACATCATGAAGGAGCTGGCGGCCTGCTCACATC
CTTTCTCGAAGAGCGCCATTGAGCACGTCCAGGGCCATCTGGTGAAGAAGCAGGTGCCTCCGGATCTCTT
CCAGCCATATATTGAAGAAATTTGCCAGAACCTCCGAGGAGACGTGTTCCAGAAATTCATCGAGAGCGAT
AAATTCACACGGTTTTGCCAGTGGAAGGGATCCATGGTCTTCACACTCGAAGATTTCGTTGGGGACTGGC
GACAGACAGCCGGCTACAACCTGGACCAAGTCCTTGAACAGGGAGGTGTGTCCAGTTTGTTTCAGAATCT
CGGGGTGTCCGTAACTCCGATCCAAAGGATTGTCCTGAGCGGTGAAAATGGGCTGAAGATCGACATCCAT
GTCATCATCCCGTATGAAGGTCTGAGCGGCGACCAAATGGGCCAGATCGAAAAAATTTTTAAGGTGGTGT
ACCCTGTGGATGATCATCACTTTAAGGTGATCCTGCACTATGGCACACTGGTAATCGACGGGGTTACGCC
GAACATGATCGACTATTTCGGACGGCCGTATGAAGGCATCGCCGTGTTCGACGGCAAAAAGATCACTGTA
ACAGGGACCCTGTGGAACGGCAACAAAATTATCGACGAGCGCCTGATCAACCCCGACGGCTCCCTGCTGT
TCCGAGTAACCATCAACGGAGTGACCGGCTGGCGGCTGTGCGAACGCATTCTGGCGTAA
